>Addgene plasmid #71881 | pAC1355-pmax-NLSPUFa_VP64 | depositor full sequence | sequence record 134124 | pAC1355-pmax-NLSPUFa_VP64 sequence 4268 bps
TCAATATTGGCCATTAGCCATATTATTCATTGGTTATATAGCATAAATCAATATTGGCTATTGGCCATTG
CATACGTTGTATCTATATCATAATATGTACATTTATATTGGCTCATGTCCAATATGACCGCCATGTTGGC
ATTGATTATTGACTAGTTATTAATAGTAATCAATTACGGGGTCATTAGTTCATAGCCCATATATGGAGTT
CCGCGTTACATAACTTACGGTAAATGGCCCGCCTGGCTGACCGCCCAACGACCCCCGCCCATTGACGTCA
ATAATGACGTATGTTCCCATAGTAACGCCAATAGGGACTTTCCATTGACGTCAATGGGTGGAGTATTTAC
GGTAAACTGCCCACTTGGCAGTACATCAAGTGTATCATATGCCAAGTCCGCCCCCTATTGACGTCAATGA
CGGTAAATGGCCCGCCTGGCATTATGCCCAGTACATGACCTTACGGGACTTTCCTACTTGGCAGTACATC
TACGTATTAGTCATCGCTATTACCATGGTGATGCGGTTTTGGCAGTACACCAATGGGCGTGGATAGCGGT
TTGACTCACGGGGATTTCCAAGTCTCCACCCCATTGACGTCAATGGGAGTTTGTTTTGGCACCAAAATCA
ACGGGACTTTCCAAAATGTCGTAATAACCCCGCCCCGTTGACGCAAATGGGCGGTAGGCGTGTACGGTGG
GAGGTCTATATAAGCAGAGGTCGTTTAGTGAACCGTCAGATCACTAGTAGCTTTATTGCGGTAGTTTATC
ACAGTTAAATTGCTAACGCAGTCAGTGCTCGACTGATCACAGGTAAGTATCAAGGTTACAAGACAGGTTT
AAGGAGGCCAATAGAAACTGGGCTTGTCGAGACAGAGAAGATTCTTGCGTTTCTGATAGGCACCTATTGG
TCTTACTGACATCCACTTTGCCTTTCTCTCCACAGGGAAAAAACAATTGACAAGTTTGTACAAAAAAGCA
GGCTCCGAATTCACCGGTGCCGCCACCATGGGGATCCTCCCCCCCAAGAAAAAGAGGAAGGTATCTAGAG
GCCGCAGCCGCCTTTTGGAAGATTTTCGAAACAACCGGTACCCCAATTTACAACTGCGGGAGATTGCTGG
ACATATAATGGAATTTTCCCAAGACCAGCATGGGTCCAGATTCATTCAGCTGAAACTGGAGCGTGCCACA
CCAGCTGAGCGCCAGCTTGTCTTCAATGAAATCCTCCAGGCTGCCTACCAACTCATGGTGGATGTGTTTG
GTAATTACGTCATTCAGAAGTTCTTTGAATTTGGCAGTCTTGAACAGAAGCTGGCTTTGGCAGAACGGAT
TCGAGGCCACGTCCTGTCATTGGCACTACAGATGTATGGCAGCCGTGTTATCGAGAAAGCTCTTGAGTTT
ATTCCTTCAGACCAGCAGAATGAGATGGTTCGGGAACTAGATGGCCATGTCTTGAAGTGTGTGAAAGATC
AGAATGGCAATCACGTGGTTCAGAAATGCATTGAATGTGTACAGCCCCAGTCTTTGCAATTTATCATCGA
TGCGTTTAAGGGACAGGTATTTGCCTTATCCACACATCCTTATGGCTGCCGAGTGATTCAGAGAATCCTG
GAGCACTGTCTCCCTGACCAGACACTCCCTATTTTAGAGGAGCTTCACCAGCACACAGAGCAGCTGGTAC
AGGATCAATATGGAAATTATGTAATCCAACATGTACTGGAGCACGGTCGTCCTGAGGATAAAAGCAAAAT
TGTAGCAGAAATCCGAGGCAATGTACTTGTATTGAGTCAGCACAAATTTGCAAGCAATGTTGTGGAGAAG
TGTGTTACTCACGCCTCACGTACGGAGCGCGCTGTGCTCATCGATGAGGTGTGCACCATGAACGACGGTC
CCCACAGTGCCTTATACACCATGATGAAGGACCAGTATGCCAACTACGTGGTCCAGAAGATGATTGACGT
GGCGGAGCCAGGCCAGCGGAAGATCGTCATGCATAAGATCCGGCCCCACATCGCAACTCTTCGTAAGTAC
ACCTATGGCAAGCACATTCTGGCCAAGCTGGAGAAGTACTACATGAAGAACGGTGTTGACTTAGGGGGGC
CGGCCGGATCCGGGCGCGCCGACGCGCTGGACGATTTCGATCTCGACATGCTGGGTTCTGATGCCCTCGA
TGACTTTGACCTGGATATGTTGGGAAGCGACGCATTGGATGACTTTGATCTGGACATGCTCGGCTCCGAT
GCTCTGGACGATTTCGATCTCGATATGTTATATATCGATTGATTAATTAAGAATTCGACCCAGCTTTCTT
GTACAAAGTGGTTGATATCCAGCACAGTGGCGGCCGCTCGAGTCTAGAGGGCCCGCGGTTCGAAGGTAAG
CCTATCCCTAACCCTCTCCTCGGTCTCGATTCTACGCGTACCGGTTAGCAATTGTTTTTTCGATGAGTTT
GGACAAACCACAACTAGAATGCAGTGAAAAAAATGCTTTATTTGTGAAATTTGTGATGCTATTGCTTTAT
TTGTAACCATTATAAGCTGCAATAAACAAGTTAACAACAACAATTGCATTCATTTTATGTTTCAGGTTCA
GGGGGAGGTGTGGGAGGTTTTTTAAAGCAAGTAAAACCTCTACAAATGTGGTACTTAAGAGGGGGAGACC
AAAGGGCGAGACGTTAAGGCCTCACGTGACATGTGAGCAAAAGGCCAGCAAAAGGCCAGGAACCGTAAAA
AGGCCGCGTTGCTGGCGTTTTTCCATAGGCTCCGCCCCCCTGACGAGCATCACAAAAATCGACGCTCAAG
TCAGAGGTGGCGAAACCCGACAGGACTATAAAGATACCAGGCGTTTCCCCCTGGAAGCTCCCTCGTGCGC
TCTCCTGTTCCGACCCTGCCGCTTACCGGATACCTGTCCGCCTTTCTCCCTTCGGGAAGCGTGGCGCTTT
CTCATAGCTCACGCTGTAGGTATCTCAGTTCGGTGTAGGTCGTTCGCTCCAAGCTGGGCTGTGTGCACGA
ACCCCCCGTTCAGCCCGACCGCTGCGCCTTATCCGGTAACTATCGTCTTGAGTCCAACCCGGTAAGACAC
GACTTATCGCCACTGGCAGCAGCCACTGGTAACAGGATTAGCAGAGCGAGGTATGTAGGCGGTGCTACAG
AGTTCTTGAAGTGGTGGCCTAACTACGGCTACACTAGAAGGACAGTATTTGGTATCTGCGCTCTGCTGAA
GCCAGTTACCTTCGGAAAAAGAGTTGGTAGCTCTTGATCCGGCAAACAAACCACGCTGGTAGCGGTGGTT
TTTTTGTTTGCAAGCAGCAGATTACGCGCAGAAAAAAAGGATCTCAAGAAGATCCTTTGATCTTTTCTAC
GGGGTCTGACGCTCAGTGGAACGAAAACTCACGTTAAGGGATTTTGGTCATGCCGTCTCAGAAGAACTCG
TCAAGAAGGCGATAGAAGGCGATGCGCTGCGAATCGGGAGCGGCGATACCGTAAAGCACGAGGAAGCGGT
CAGCCCATTCGCCGCCAAGCTCTTCAGCAATATCACGGGTAGCCAACGCTATGTCCTGATAGCGGTCCGC
CACACCCAGCCGGCCACAGTCGATGAATCCAGAAAAGCGGCCATTTTCCACCATGATATTCGGCAAGCAG
GCATCGCCATGGGTCACGACGAGATCCTCGCCGTCGGGCATGCTCGCCTTGAGCCTGGCGAACAGTTCGG
CTGGCGCGAGCCCCTGATGCTCTTCGTCCAGATCATCCTGATCGACAAGACCGGCTTCCATCCGAGTACG
TGCTCGCTCGATGCGATGTTTCGCTTGGTGGTCGAATGGGCAGGTAGCCGGATCAAGCGTATGCAGCCGC
CGCATTGCATCAGCCATGATGGATACTTTCTCGGCAGGAGCAAGGTGAGATGACAGGAGATCCTGCCCCG
GCACTTCGCCCAATAGCAGCCAGTCCCTTCCCGCTTCAGTGACAACGTCGAGCACAGCTGCGCAAGGAAC
GCCCGTCGTGGCCAGCCACGATAGCCGCGCTGCCTCGTCTTGCAGTTCATTCAGGGCACCGGACAGGTCG
GTCTTGACAAAAAGAACCGGGCGCCCCTGCGCTGACAGCCGGAACACGGCGGCATCAGAGCAGCCGATTG
TCTGTTGTGCCCAGTCATAGCCGAATAGCCTCTCCACCCAAGCGGCCGGAGAACCTGCGTGCAATCCATC
TTGTTCAATCATAATATTATTGAAGCATTTATCAGGGTTCGTCTCGTCCCGGTCTCCTCCCATGCATG
Features (pLannotate 1.2.2; 13 found; start..end, strand, type, name):
    140..517     +  enhancer       CMV enhancer: human cytomegalovirus immediate early enhancer
    519..718     +  promoter       CMV promoter: human cytomegalovirus (CMV) immediate early promoter
    813..945     +  intron         chimeric intron: chimera between introns from human β-globin and immunoglobulin heavy chain genes
    960..984     +  protein_bind   attB1: mutant version of attB; recombination site for the Gateway® BP reaction BP Clonase™
   1050..2102    +  CDS            PUM1 (fragment): PUM1_HUMAN - Also known as KIAA0099 From Homo sapiens (Human).
   2121..2270    +  CDS            VP64: tetrameric repeat of the minimal activation domain of herpes simplex virus VP16 (Beerli et al., 1998)
   2298..2322    -  protein_bind   attB2: mutant version of attB; recombination site for the Gateway® BP reaction BP Clonase™
   2375..2416    +  CDS            V5 tag: epitope tag from simian virus 5
   2471..2552    -  polyA_signal   SV40 poly(A) signal: SV40 polyadenylation signal
   2575..2643    -  CDS            large T antigen (fragment): large T antigen from SV40 (simian virus 40)
   2750..3337    -  rep_origin     ori: high-copy-number ColE1/pMB1/pBR322/pUC origin of replication
   3418..4212    -  CDS            NeoR/KanR: aminoglycoside phosphotransferase from Tn5; aph(3')-II (or nptII); confers resistance to neomycin, kanamycin, and G418 (Geneticin®)
   4213..4239    -  promoter       AmpR promoter (fragment): bla
