[The description below was written by a language model from this plasmid's Addgene catalogue record and pLannotate feature annotations shown in this document.]
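Description:
pAC1355-pmax-NLSPUFa_VP64 is a 4,268 bp mammalian transient expression plasmid built by Gateway recombination into the pAC90-pmax-DEST destination backbone. It is propagated in E. coli through a high-copy ColE1/pUC-type origin and selected with kanamycin by a Tn5 aminoglycoside phosphotransferase (NeoR/KanR) gene, which appears to be driven by a fragment of the bacterial bla promoter. No dedicated mammalian promoter is annotated for this marker, consistent with the plasmid's stated role in transient rather than stable expression.

The payload is a synthetic fusion protein, NLSPUFa_VP64. The annotated coding region contains a fragment of human PUM1, corresponding to the Pumilio/PUF RNA-binding domain, followed by VP64, a tetrameric repeat of the minimal herpes simplex virus VP16 activation domain. The name indicates an N-terminal nuclear localization signal, although this is not separately annotated. The catalogue lists the promoter as CAGGS plus a chimeric intron. The feature table instead identifies a CMV enhancer and CMV immediate early promoter, followed by the β-globin/immunoglobulin chimeric intron that improves transcript processing. The insert is flanked by attB1 and attB2 sites left by Gateway cloning. A V5 epitope sequence lies downstream of attB2, but the record does not say whether it is in frame with the fusion. An SV40 polyadenylation signal terminates the transcript.

According to the associated publication, the construct belongs to the Casilio system, a CRISPR-Cas9–Pumilio hybrid for gene regulation and genomic labeling. In that context the PUF domain would serve as an RNA-binding adaptor that brings the VP64 activator to a target, presumably through PUF-binding sites on a guide RNA, though the record does not detail this mechanism.
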