Addgene plasmid #71881: pAC1355-pmax-NLSPUFa_VP64
Purpose: NLSPUFa_VP64 in transient expression vector pmax
Depositing lab: Albert Cheng. Depositing organization: Jackson Laboratory. Publication: Casilio: a versatile CRISPR-Cas9-Pumilio hybrid for gene regulation and genomic labeling. Cheng AW, Jillette N, Lee P, Plaskon D, Fujiwara Y, Wang W, Taghbalout A, Wang H. Cell Res. 2016 Feb;26(2):254-7. doi: 10.1038/cr.2016.3. Epub 2016 Jan 15. PubMed 26768771.
Backbone
  Vector backbone: pAC90-pmax-DEST
  Vector type: Mammalian Expression
Growth in bacteria
  Bacterial resistance: Kanamycin, 50 μg/mL
  Growth temperature: 37°C
  Growth strain: DH5alpha
  Copy number: Unknown
Gene/Insert
  Gene/Insert name: NLSPUFa_VP64
  Species: Synthetic
  Promoter: CAGGS + chim intron
  Cloning method: Gateway Cloning
  Sequencing primers: 5′ gggcttgtcgagacagagaagat; 3′ ACCGAGGAGAGGGTTAGGGAT
Terms and licenses: Academic/Nonprofit Terms; Industry Terms: Not Available to Industry
Depositor comments: Please visit http://casil.io for more information, updates, and protocols.
How to cite: pAC1355-pmax-NLSPUFa_VP64 was a gift from Albert Cheng (Addgene plasmid # 71881)
