>Addgene plasmid #71881 | pAC1355-pmax-NLSPUFa_VP64 | addgene partial sequence | sequence record 136855 | CMV-F 5'-CGCAAATGGGCGGTAGGCGTG-3'
GGTCGTTTAGTGAACCGTCAGATCACTAGTAGCTTTATTGCGGTAGTTTATCACAGTTAAATTGCTAACG
CAGTCAGTGCTCGACTGATCACAGGTAAGTATCAAGGTTACAAGACAGGTTTAAGGAGGCCAATAGAAAC
TGGGCTTGTCGAGACAGAGAAGATTCTTGCGTTTCTGATAGGCACCTATTGGTCTTACTGACATCCACTT
TGCCTTTCTCTCCACAGGGAAAAAACAATTGACAAGTTTGTACAAAAAAGCAGGCTCCGAATTCACCGGT
GCCGCCACCATGGGGATCCTCCCCCCCAAGAAAAAGAGGAAGGTATCTAGAGGCCGCAGCCGCCTTTTGG
AAGATTTTCGAAACAACCGGTACCCCAATTTACAACTGCGGGAGATTGCTGGACATATAATGGAATTTTC
CCAAGACCAGCATGGGTCCAGATTCATTCAGCTGAAACTGGAGCGTGCCACACCAGCTGAGCGCCAGCTT
GTCTTCAATGAAATCCTCCAGGCTGCCTACCAACTCATGGTGGATGTGTTTGGTAATTACGTCATTCAGA
AGTTCTTTGAATTTGGCAGTCTTGAACAGAAGCTGGCTTTGGCAGAACGGATTCGAGGCCACGTCCTGTC
ATTGGCACTACAGATGTATGGCAGCCGTGTTATCGAGAAAGCTCTTGAGTTTATTCCTTCAGACCAGCAG
AATGAGATGGTTCGGGAACTAGATGGCCATGTCTTGAAGTGTGTGAAAGATCAGAATGGCAATCACGTGG
TTCAGAAATGCATTGAATGTGTACAGCCCCAGTCTTTGCAATTTATCATCGATGCGTTTAAGGGACAGGT
ATTTGCCTTATCCACACATCCTTATGGCTGCCGAGTGATTCAGAGAATCCTGGAGCACTGTCTCCCTGAC
CAGACACTCCCTATTTTAGAGGAGCTTCACC
