>Addgene plasmid #71881 | pAC1355-pmax-NLSPUFa_VP64 | addgene partial sequence | sequence record 136943 | EBV-rev 5'-GTGGTTTGTCCAAACTCATC-3'
TAGAATCGAGACCGAGGAGAGGGTTAGGGATAGGCTTACCTTCGAACCGCGGGCCCTCTAGACTCGAGCG
GCCGCCACTGTGCTGGATATCAACCACTTTGTACAAGAAAGCTGGGTCGAATTCTTAATTAATCAATCGA
TATATAACATATCGAGATCGAAATCGTCCAGAGCATCGGAGCCGAGCATGTCCAGATCAAAGTCATCCAA
TGCGTCGCTTCCCAACATATCCAGGTCAAAGTCATCGAGGGCATCAGAACCCAGCATGTCGAGATCGAAA
TCGTCCAGCGCGTCGGCGCGCCCGGATCCGGCCGGCCCCCCTAAGTCAACACCGTTCTTCATGTAGTACT
TCTCCAGCTTGGCCAGAATGTGCTTGCCATAGGTGTACTTACGAAGAGTTGCGATGTGGGGCCGGATCTT
ATGCATGACGATCTTCCGCTGGCCTGGCTCCGCCACGTCAATCATCTTCTGGACCACGTAGTTGGCATAC
TGGTCCTTCATCATGGTGTATAAGGCACTGTGGGGACCGTCGTTCATGGTGCACACCTCATCGATGAGCA
CAGCGCGCTCCGTACGTGAGGCGTGAGTAACACACTTCTCCACAACATTGCTTGCAAATTTGTGCTGACT
CAATACAAGTACATTGCCTCGGATTTCTGCTACAATTTTGCTTTTATCCTCAGGACGACCGTGCTCCAGT
ACATGTTGGATTACATAATTTCCATATTGATCCTGTACCAGCTGCTCTGTGTGCTGGTGAAGCTCCTCTA
AAATAGGGAGTGTCTGGTCAGGGAGACAGTGCTCCAGGATTCTCTGAATCACTCGGCAGCCATAAGGATG
TGTGGATAAGGCAAATACCTGTCCCTTAAACGCATCGATGATAAATTGCAAAGACTGGGGCTGTACACAT
TCAATGCATTTCTGAACCACGTGATTGCCATTCTGATCTTTCACACACTTC
